Addgene plasmid #219251: SFFV-ZSCAN25-Brd 321
Purpose: Transcription factor ZSCAN25 with a specific barcode assigned.
Depositing lab: Filipe Pereira. Depositing organization: Center for Neuroscience and Cell Biology, University of Coimbra. Publication: A combinatorial transcription factor screening platform for immune cell reprogramming. Kurochkin I, Altman AR, Caiado I, Pertiga-Cabral D, Halitzki E, Minaeva M, Zimmermannova O, Henriques-Oliveira L, Klein D, Nair M, Oliveira D, Cajal LR, Knittel R, Feick C, Ringner M, Martin M, Cirovic B, Pires CF, Rosa FF, Sitnicka E, Theis FJ, Pereira CF. Cell Syst. 2026 Jan 21;17(1):101457. doi: 10.1016/j.cels.2025.101457. Epub 2026 Jan 14. PubMed 41539305.
Backbone
  Vector backbone: SFFV-MCS
  Backbone size w/o insert (bp): 6638
  Vector type: Lentiviral
Growth in bacteria
  Bacterial resistance: Ampicillin, 100 μg/mL
  Growth temperature: 37°C
  Growth strain: NEB Stable
  Copy number: High Copy
Gene/Insert
  Gene/Insert name: ZSCAN25
  Species: H. sapiens (human)
  Insert size (bp): 1635
  Entrez Gene: ZNF498 (a.k.a. ZSCAN25)
  Promoter: The spleen focus-forming virus (SFFV) promoter
  Cloning method: Restriction Enzyme; 5′ cloning site Bsp119I (not destroyed); 3′ cloning site BstHI (not destroyed)
Terms and licenses: Academic/Nonprofit Terms; Industry Terms: Not Available to Industry
Depositor comments: Barcode sequence cloned into XbaI restriction site. Design of plasmid is as follows: SFFV-[TF sequence]-WPRE-[Barcode sequence].
How to cite: SFFV-ZSCAN25-Brd 321 was a gift from Filipe Pereira (Addgene plasmid # 219251 ; http://n2t.net/addgene:219251 ; RRID:Addgene_219251)
