[The description below was written by a language model from this plasmid's Addgene catalogue record and pLannotate feature annotations shown in this document.]
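Description:
SFFV-ZSCAN25-Brd 321 is a lentiviral transfer plasmid of about 8.3 kb, built on the SFFV-MCS backbone, for expressing the human zinc-finger transcription factor ZSCAN25 (also known as ZNF498) in mammalian cells. It is propagated in E. coli as a high-copy plasmid through a ColE1/pUC-type origin and selected with ampicillin through the AmpR β-lactamase gene. The backbone also retains pBluescript-derived remnants (f1 ori, lacZα and lac regulatory fragments, T7 and T3 promoters). The viral portion has a third-generation, self-inactivating layout. An RSV promoter fused to a truncated HIV-1 5′ LTR drives Tat-independent production of the genomic RNA. This is followed by the Ψ packaging signal with a gag fragment, the RRE for Rev-dependent nuclear export, the cPPT/CTS, and a ΔU3 3′ LTR that disables LTR promoter activity after integration. An SV40 poly(A) signal and SV40 origin lie downstream of the 3′ LTR.

The internal cassette places the ZSCAN25 coding sequence (catalogued as a 1,635 bp insert, cloned between Bsp119I and BstHI sites) under the spleen focus-forming virus LTR promoter, which is often chosen for strong expression in haematopoietic cells. A WPRE follows to enhance transcript stability and expression. According to the depositor, a construct-specific barcode was cloned into an XbaI site after the WPRE, giving the order SFFV–TF–WPRE–barcode. The automated annotation does not mark the barcode as a feature, and it matches only part of the insert to ZSCAN25. No mammalian selection marker or fluorescent reporter is annotated. The plasmid belongs to a barcoded transcription factor collection for combinatorial screening in immune cell reprogramming, where the barcode presumably serves to identify which factor was delivered to a cell.
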