Features (pLannotate 1.2.2; 29 found; start..end, strand, type, name):
     94..112     -  promoter       T7 promoter: promoter for bacteriophage T7 RNA polymerase
    120..275     +  CDS            lacZα (fragment): LacZα fragment of β-galactosidase; lacZ fragment
    280..708     +  rep_origin     f1 ori (sequence partly withheld): f1 bacteriophage origin of replication; arrow indicates direction of (+) strand synthesis
    761..865     +  promoter       AmpR promoter: bla
    866..1726    +  CDS            AmpR: β-lactamase; bla; confers resistance to ampicillin, carbenicillin, and related antibiotics
   1897..2485    +  rep_origin     ori: high-copy-number ColE1/pMB1/pBR322/pUC origin of replication
   2668..2760    +  CDS            lacI (fragment): lac repressor; lacI; The lac repressor binds to the lac operator to inhibit transcription in E. coli. This inhibition can be relieved by adding lactose or isopropyl-β-D-thiogalactopyranoside (IPTG).
   2773..2794    +  protein_bind   CAP binding site: CAP binding activates transcription in the presence of cAMP. E. coli catabolite activator protein
   2809..2839    +  promoter       lac promoter: promoter for the E. coli lac operon
   2847..2863    +  protein_bind   lac operator: The lac repressor binds to the lac operator to inhibit transcription in E. coli. This inhibition can be relieved by adding lactose or isopropyl-β-D-thiogalactopyranoside (IPTG). lac repressor encoded by lacI
   2908..2926    +  promoter       T3 promoter: promoter for bacteriophage T3 RNA polymerase
   2954..3180    +  promoter       RSV promoter: Rous sarcoma virus enhancer/promoter
   3181..3361    +  LTR            5' LTR (truncated): truncated 5' long terminal repeat (LTR) from HIV-1
   3408..3533    +  misc_feature   HIV-1 Ψ: packaging signal of human immunodeficiency virus type 1
   3517..3880    +  CDS            HIV-1 gag (fragment): gag protein from human immunodeficiency virus 1; gag
   4026..4259    +  misc_feature   RRE: The Rev response element (RRE) of HIV-1 allows for Rev-dependent mRNA export from the nucleus to the cytoplasm.
   4636..4736    +  CDS            Rev (fragment): human immunodeficiency virus 1 (HIV-1) Rev protein; rev; enhances nuclear export of unspliced and incompletely spliced viral mRNAs
   4755..4872    +  misc_feature   cPPT/CTS: central polypurine tract and central termination sequence of HIV-1
   4906..5307    +  promoter       SFFV promoter: spleen focus-forming virus long terminal repeat (LTR) promoter
   5317..5340    +  misc_feature   MCS (fragment): pBluescript multiple cloning site
   5365..6576    +  CDS            ZSCAN25 (fragment): ZSC25_HUMAN - Also known as ZNF498. Experimental evidence at protein level: Swiss-Prot protein existence level 1. May be involved in transcriptional regulation. From Homo sapiens (Human).
   7007..7032    +  misc_feature   MCS (fragment): pBluescript multiple cloning site
   7032..7091    +  CDS            S (fragment): HBSAG_WHV6 - Experimental evidence at transcript level: Swiss-Prot protein existence level 2. The middle envelope protein plays an important role in the budding of the virion. It is involved in the induction of budding in a nucleocapsid independent way. In this process the majority of envelope proteins bud to form subviral lipoprotein particles of 22 nm of diameter that do not contain a nucleocapsid (By similarity). From Woodchuck hepatitis B virus (isolate w64/pWS23) (WHV).
   7223..7626    +  misc_feature   WPRE: woodchuck hepatitis virus posttranscriptional regulatory element
   7684..7743    +  CDS            nef (fragment): NEF_HV1Z2 - Experimental evidence at protein level: Swiss-Prot protein existence level 1. Extracellular Nef protein targets CD4(+) T-lymphocytes for apoptosis by interacting with CXCR4 surface receptors. From Human immunodeficiency virus type 1 group M subtype D (isolate Z2/CDC-Z34) (HIV-1).
   7745..7978    +  LTR            3' LTR (ΔU3): self-inactivating 3' long terminal repeat (LTR) from HIV-1
   8050..8171    +  polyA_signal   SV40 poly(A) signal: SV40 polyadenylation signal
   8190..8211    +  rep_origin     SV40 ori (fragment): SV40 origin of replication
   8211..73      +  rep_origin     SV40 ori (across the origin): SV40 origin of replication
>Addgene plasmid #219251 | SFFV-ZSCAN25-Brd 321 | addgene full sequence | sequence record 467539 | Addgene NGS Result
ATTTATGCAGAGGCCGAGGCCGCCTCGGCCTCTGAGCTATTCCAGAAGTAGTGAGGAGGCTTTTTTGGAG
GCCTAGGGACGTACCCAATTCGCCCTATAGTGAGTCGTATTACGCGCGCTCACTGGCCGTCGTTTTACAA
CGTCGTGACTGGGAAAACCCTGGCGTTACCCAACTTAATCGCCTTGCAGCACATCCCCCTTTCGCCAGCT
GGCGTAATAGCGAAGAGGCCCGCACCGATCGCCCTTCCCAACAGTTGCGCAGCCTGAATGGCGAATGGG
[124 nt withheld, positions 280-403]
C
[91 nt withheld, positions 405-495]
A
[49 nt withheld, positions 497-545]
CCTTTGACGTTGGAGTCCACGTTCTTT
[37 nt withheld, positions 573-609]
ACCCTATCTCGGTCTATTCTTTTGATTTATAAGGGATTTTGCCGATTTCGGCCTATTGGTTAAAAAATGA
GCTGATTTAACAAAAATTTAACGCGAATTTTAACAAAATATTAACGCTTACAATTTAGGTGGCACTTTTC
GGGGAAATGTGCGCGGAACCCCTATTTGTTTATTTTTCTAAATACATTCAAATATGTATCCGCTCATGAG
ACAATAACCCTGATAAATGCTTCAATAATATTGAAAAAGGAAGAGTATGAGTATTCAACATTTCCGTGTC
GCCCTTATTCCCTTTTTTGCGGCATTTTGCCTTCCTGTTTTTGCTCACCCAGAAACGCTGGTGAAAGTAA
AAGATGCTGAAGATCAGTTGGGTGCACGAGTGGGTTACATCGAACTGGATCTCAACAGCGGTAAGATCCT
TGAGAGTTTTCGCCCCGAAGAACGTTTTCCAATGATGAGCACTTTTAAAGTTCTGCTATGTGGCGCGGTA
TTATCCCGTATTGACGCCGGGCAAGAGCAACTCGGTCGCCGCATACACTATTCTCAGAATGACTTGGTTG
AGTACTCACCAGTCACAGAAAAGCATCTTACGGATGGCATGACAGTAAGAGAATTATGCAGTGCTGCCAT
AACCATGAGTGATAACACTGCGGCCAACTTACTTCTGACAACGATCGGAGGACCGAAGGAGCTAACCGCT
TTTTTGCACAACATGGGGGATCATGTAACTCGCCTTGATCGTTGGGAACCGGAGCTGAATGAAGCCATAC
CAAACGACGAGCGTGACACCACGATGCCTGTAGCAATGGCAACAACGTTGCGCAAACTATTAACTGGCGA
ACTACTTACTCTAGCTTCCCGGCAACAATTAATAGACTGGATGGAGGCGGATAAAGTTGCAGGACCACTT
CTGCGCTCGGCCCTTCCGGCTGGCTGGTTTATTGCTGATAAATCTGGAGCCGGTGAGCGTGGGTCTCGCG
GTATCATTGCAGCACTGGGGCCAGATGGTAAGCCCTCCCGTATCGTAGTTATCTACACGACGGGGAGTCA
GGCAACTATGGATGAACGAAATAGACAGATCGCTGAGATAGGTGCCTCACTGATTAAGCATTGGTAACTG
TCAGACCAAGTTTACTCATATATACTTTAGATTGATTTAAAACTTCATTTTTAATTTAAAAGGATCTAGG
TGAAGATCCTTTTTGATAATCTCATGACCAAAATCCCTTAACGTGAGTTTTCGTTCCACTGAGCGTCAGA
CCCCGTAGAAAAGATCAAAGGATCTTCTTGAGATCCTTTTTTTCTGCGCGTAATCTGCTGCTTGCAAACA
AAAAAACCACCGCTACCAGCGGTGGTTTGTTTGCCGGATCAAGAGCTACCAACTCTTTTTCCGAAGGTAA
CTGGCTTCAGCAGAGCGCAGATACCAAATACTGTTCTTCTAGTGTAGCCGTAGTTAGGCCACCACTTCAA
GAACTCTGTAGCACCGCCTACATACCTCGCTCTGCTAATCCTGTTACCAGTGGCTGCTGCCAGTGGCGAT
AAGTCGTGTCTTACCGGGTTGGACTCAAGACGATAGTTACCGGATAAGGCGCAGCGGTCGGGCTGAACGG
GGGGTTCGTGCACACAGCCCAGCTTGGAGCGAACGACCTACACCGAACTGAGATACCTACAGCGTGAGCT
ATGAGAAAGCGCCACGCTTCCCGAAGGGAGAAAGGCGGACAGGTATCCGGTAAGCGGCAGGGTCGGAACA
GGAGAGCGCACGAGGGAGCTTCCAGGGGGAAACGCCTGGTATCTTTATAGTCCTGTCGGGTTTCGCCACC
TCTGACTTGAGCGTCGATTTTTGTGATGCTCGTCAGGGGGGCGGAGCCTATGGAAAAACGCCAGCAACGC
GGCCTTTTTACGGTTCCTGGCCTTTTGCTGGCCTTTTGCTCACATGTTCTTTCCTGCGTTATCCCCTGAT
TCTGTGGATAACCGTATTACCGCCTTTGAGTGAGCTGATACCGCTCGCCGCAGCCGAACGACCGAGCGCA
GCGAGTCAGTGAGCGAGGAAGCGGAAGAGCGCCCAATACGCAAACCGCCTCTCCCCGCGCGTTGGCCGAT
TCATTAATGCAGCTGGCACGACAGGTTTCCCGACTGGAAAGCGGGCAGTGAGCGCAACGCAATTAATGTG
AGTTAGCTCACTCATTAGGCACCCCAGGCTTTACACTTTATGCTTCCGGCTCGTATGTTGTGTGGAATTG
TGAGCGGATAACAATTTCACACAGGAAACAGCTATGACCATGATTACGCCAAGCGCGCAATTAACCCTCA
CTAAAGGGAACAAAAGCTGGAGCTGCAAGCTTAATGTAGTCTTATGCAATACTCTTGTAGTCTTGCAACA
TGGTAACGATGAGTTAGCAACATGCCTTACAAGGAGAGAAAAAGCACCGTGCATGCCGATTGGTGGAAGT
AAGGTGGTACGATCGTGCCTTATTAGGAAGGCAACAGACGGGTCTGACATGGATTGGACGAACCACTGAA
TTGCCGCATTGCAGAGATATTGTATTTAAGTGCCTAGCTCGATACATAAACGGGTCTCTCTGGTTAGACC
AGATCTGAGCCTGGGAGCTCTCTGGCTAACTAGGGAACCCACTGCTTAAGCCTCAATAAAGCTTGCCTTG
AGTGCTTCAAGTAGTGTGTGCCCGTCTGTTGTGTGACTCTGGTAACTAGAGATCCCTCAGACCCTTTTAG
TCAGTGTGGAAAATCTCTAGCAGTGGCGCCCGAACAGGGACTTGAAAGCGAAAGGGAAACCAGAGGAGCT
CTCTCGACGCAGGACTCGGCTTGCTGAAGCGCGCACGGCAAGAGGCGAGGGGCGGCGACTGGTGAGTACG
CCAAAAATTTTGACTAGCGGAGGCTAGAAGGAGAGAGATGGGTGCGAGAGCGTCAGTATTAAGCGGGGGA
GAATTAGATCGCGATGGGAAAAAATTCGGTTAAGGCCAGGGGGAAAGAAAAAATATAAATTAAAACATAT
AGTATGGGCAAGCAGGGAGCTAGAACGATTCGCAGTTAATCCTGGCCTGTTAGAAACATCAGAAGGCTGT
AGACAAATACTGGGACAGCTACAACCATCCCTTCAGACAGGATCAGAAGAACTTAGATCATTATATAATA
CAGTAGCAACCCTCTATTGTGTGCATCAAAGGATAGAGATAAAAGACACCAAGGAAGCTTTAGACAAGAT
AGAGGAAGAGCAAAACAAAAGTAAGACCACCGCACAGCAAGCGGCCGCTGATCTTCAGACCTGGAGGAGG
AGATATGAGGGACAATTGGAGAAGTGAATTATATAAATATAAAGTAGTAAAAATTGAACCATTAGGAGTA
GCACCCACCAAGGCAAAGAGAAGAGTGGTGCAGAGAGAAAAAAGAGCAGTGGGAATAGGAGCTTTGTTCC
TTGGGTTCTTGGGAGCAGCAGGAAGCACTATGGGCGCAGCGTCAATGACGCTGACGGTACAGGCCAGACA
ATTATTGTCTGGTATAGTGCAGCAGCAGAACAATTTGCTGAGGGCTATTGAGGCGCAACAGCATCTGTTG
CAACTCACAGTCTGGGGCATCAAGCAGCTCCAGGCAAGAATCCTGGCTGTGGAAAGATACCTAAAGGATC
AACAGCTCCTGGGGATTTGGGGTTGCTCTGGAAAACTCATTTGCACCACTGCTGTGCCTTGGAATGCTAG
TTGGAGTAATAAATCTCTGGAACAGATTTGGAATCACACGACCTGGATGGAGTGGGACAGAGAAATTAAC
AATTACACAAGCTTAATACACTCCTTAATTGAAGAATCGCAAAACCAGCAAGAAAAGAATGAACAAGAAT
TATTGGAATTAGATAAATGGGCAAGTTTGTGGAATTGGTTTAACATAACAAATTGGCTGTGGTATATAAA
ATTATTCATAATGATAGTAGGAGGCTTGGTAGGTTTAAGAATAGTTTTTGCTGTACTTTCTATAGTGAAT
AGAGTTAGGCAGGGATATTCACCATTATCGTTTCAGACCCACCTCCCAACCCCGAGGGGACCCGACAGGC
CCGAAGGAATAGAAGAAGAAGGTGGAGAGAGAGACAGAGACAGATCCATTCGATTAGTGAACGGATCTCG
ACGGTATCGGTTAACTTTTAAAAGAAAAGGGGGGATTGGGGGGTACAGTGCAGGGGAAAGAATAGTAGAC
ATAATAGCAACAGACATACAAACTAAAGAATTACAAAAACAAATTACAAAAATTCAAAATTTTATCGATC
ACGAGACTAGCCTCGAGCTGGCTGCAGTAACGCCATTTTGCAAGGCATGGAAAAATACCAAACCAAGAAT
AGAGAAGTTCAGATCAAGGGCGGGTACATGAAAATAGCTAACGTTGGGCCAAACAGGATATCTGCGGTGA
GCAGTTTCGGCCCCGGCCCGGGGCCAAGAACAGATGGTCACCGCAGTTTCGGCCCCGGCCCGAGGCCAAG
AACAGATGGTCCCCAGATATGGCCCAACCCTCAGCAGTTTCTTAAGACCCATCAGATGTTTCCAGGCTCC
CCCAAGGACCTGAAATGACCCTGCGCCTTATTTGAATTAACCAATCAGCCTGCTTCTCGCTTCTGTTCGC
GCGCTTCTGCTTCCCGAGCTCTATAAAAGAGCTCACAACCCCTCACTCGGCGCGCCAGTCCTCCGACAGA
CTGAGTCGGCCGGTCGAATCAAGCTTATCGATACCGTCGACGGATCCGCTAGCCCGCGGTTCGAAATGCT
TAAAGAGCATCCAGAGATGGCGGAAGCTCCTCAGCAGCAGTTGGGTATTCCTGTGGTGAAACTGGAGAAA
GAGTTGCCATGGGGCAGAGGAAGGGAGGACCCTAGTCCAGAGACTTTTCGGCTGAGGTTTCGGCAGTTCC
GCTACCAGGAGGCAGCTGGACCCCAGGAAGCTCTTAGGGAGCTCCAGGAGCTCTGTCGTCGGTGGCTGAG
GCCCGAGTTGCACACCAAGGAGCAGATCCTGGAGCTGCTGGTGCTGGAGCAGTTCCTCACTATCCTGCCC
CGCGAGTTCTACGCCTGGATCCGGGAGCATGGCCCAGAGAGTGGCAAGGCCCTGGCCGCCATGGTGGAGG
ACCTGACAGAAAGAGCACTGGAGGCCAAGGCGGTTCCATGCCACAGGCAGGGAGAGCAGGAGGAAACAGC
ACTTTGCAGAGGCGCTTGGGAGCCAGGCATCCAGCTGGGGCCAGTGGAGGTCAAGCCTGAATGGGGGATG
CCCCCTGGGGAAGGAGTTCAAGGTCCAGACCCAGGTACCGAGGAGCAGCTCAGTCAGGACCCTGGAGATG
AGACACGGGCCTTCCAGGAGCAAGCACTACCTGTTCTGCAGGCGGGTCCTGGCCTCCCCGCAGTGAATCC
CAGAGACCAAGAGATGGCAGCTGGGTTCTTTACTGCTGGATCGCAGGGGTTGGGGCCATTTAAAGATATG
GCCCTGGCCTTCCCTGAGGAGGAGTGGAGGCATGTGACCCCAGCCCAGATAGACTGCTTTGGGGAGTATG
TGGAACCGCAGGACTGCAGGGTCTCTCCAGGCGGTGGGAGCAAGGAAAAGGAGGCAAAACCCCCACAGGA
AGACCTGAAAGGGGCGCTGGTGGCACTGACATCAGAGAGGTTTGGGGAAGCCTCTCTCCAGGGCCCTGGG
CTCGGAAGGGTCTGTGAGCAGGAGCCTGGTGGCCCTGCAGGCAGTGCGCCTGGGCTTCCTCCTCCCCAGC
ACGGTGCCATCCCCCTGCCTGACGAAGTCAAAACCCACAGCTCCTTCTGGAAGCCTTTCCAGTGCCCTGA
GTGTGGGAAAGGATTCAGTCGGAGCTCCAATCTCGTCAGGCACCAGCGAACCCACGAAGAGAAGTCTTAT
GGCTGTGTGGAGTGTGGGAAGGGCTTTACCCTGAGAGAATACCTGATGAAGCACCAGAGAACCCACCTGG
GAAAGAGGCCCTACGTGTGCAGCGAGTGCTGGAAAACCTTCAGCCAGAGACACCACCTGGAGGTGCACCA
GCGCAGCCACACTGGGGAGAAGCCCTACAAGTGCGGGGACTGCTGGAAGAGCTTCAGCCGCAGGCAGCAC
CTGCAGGTGCACCGGAGGACGCACACCGGGGAGAAGCCCTACACCTGCGAGTGTGGCAAGAGCTTCAGCA
GGAATGCCAATCTGGCGGTGCACCGGCGTGCCCACACTGGCGAGAAGCCATATGGGTGCCAGGTGTGCGG
GAAGCGGTTCAGCAAAGGGGAGCGGCTGGTCCGACACCAGAGAATCCATACAGGGGAGAAGCCCTACCAC
TGTCCTGCCTGCGGGCGAAGCTTCAACCAGAGGTCCATCCTCAACCGGCACCAGAAGACCCAGCACCGCC
AGGAGCCGCTGGTGCAGTAGACCGGTCGGATCCCCCGGGCTGCAGGAATTCGAGCATCTTACCGCCATTT
ATTCCCATATTTGTTCTGTTTTTCTTGATTTGGGTATACATTTAAATGTTAATAAAACAAAATGGTGGGG
CAATCATTTACATTTTTAGGGATATGTAATTACTAGTTCAGGTGTATTGCCACAAGACAAACATGTTAAG
AAACTTTCCCGTTATTTACGCTCTGTTCCTGTTAATCAACCTCTGGATTACAAAATTTGTGAAAGATTGA
CTGATATTCTTAACTATGTTGCTCCTTTTACGCTGTGTGGATATGCTGCTTTAATGCCTCTGTATCATGC
TATTGCTTCCCGTACGGCTTTCGTTTTCTCCTCCTTGTATAAATCCTGGTTGCTGTCTCTTTATGAGGAG
TTGTGGCCCGTTGTCCGTCAACGTGGCGTGGTGTGCTCTGTGTTTGCTGACGCAACCCCCACTGGCTGGG
GCATTGCCACCACCTGTCAACTCCTTTCTGGGACTTTCGCTTTCCCCCTCCCGATCGCCACGGCAGAACT
CATCGCCGCCTGCCTTGCCCGCTGCTGGACAGGGGCTAGGTTGCTGGGCACTGATAATTCCGTGGTGTTG
TCGGGGAAGCTGACGTCCTTTGCAATTCGATATCAAGCTGTACCTTCTAGATGTACATGAAGACTAGCGC
TTCTAGACCAATGACTTACAAGGCAGCTGTAGATCTTAGCCACTTTTTAAAAGAAAAGGGGGGACTGGAA
GGGCTAATTCACTCCCAACGAAGACAAGATCTGCTTTTTGCTTGTACTGGGTCTCTCTGGTTAGACCAGA
TCTGAGCCTGGGAGCTCTCTGGCTAACTAGGGAACCCACTGCTTAAGCCTCAATAAAGCTTGCCTTGAGT
GCTTCAAGTAGTGTGTGCCCGTCTGTTGTGTGACTCTGGTAACTAGAGATCCCTCAGACCCTTTTAGTCA
GTGTGGAAAATCTCTAGCAGTAGTAGTTCATGTCATCTTATTATTCAGTATTTATAACTTGCAAAGAAAT
GAATATCAGAGAGTGAGAGGAACTTGTTTATTGCAGCTTATAATGGTTACAAATAAAGCAATAGCATCAC
AAATTTCACAAATAAAGCATTTTTTTCACTGCATTCTAGTTGTGGTTTGTCCAAACTCATCAATGTATCT
TATCATGTCTGGCTCTAGCTATCCCGCCCCTAACTCCGCCCATCCCGCCCCTAACTCCGCCCAGTTCCGC
CCATTCTCCGCCCCATGGCTGACTAATTTTTTTT
