>Addgene plasmid #219251 | SFFV-ZSCAN25-Brd 321 | depositor partial sequence | sequence record 428233 | TF ORF
ATGCTTAAAGAGCATCCAGAGATGGCGGAAGCTCCTCAGCAGCAGTTGGGTATTCCTGTGGTGAAACTGG
AGAAAGAGTTGCCATGGGGCAGAGGAAGGGAGGACCCTAGTCCAGAGACTTTTCGGCTGAGGTTTCGGCA
GTTCCGCTACCAGGAGGCAGCTGGACCCCAGGAAGCTCTTAGGGAGCTCCAGGAGCTCTGTCGTCGGTGG
CTGAGGCCCGAGTTGCACACCAAGGAGCAGATCCTGGAGCTGCTGGTGCTGGAGCAGTTCCTCACTATCC
TGCCCCGCGAGTTCTACGCCTGGATCCGGGAGCATGGCCCAGAGAGTGGCAAGGCCCTGGCCGCCATGGT
GGAGGACCTGACAGAAAGAGCACTGGAGGCCAAGGCGGTTCCATGCCACAGGCAGGGAGAGCAGGAGGAA
ACAGCACTTTGCAGAGGCGCTTGGGAGCCAGGCATCCAGCTGGGGCCAGTGGAGGTCAAGCCTGAATGGG
GGATGCCCCCTGGGGAAGGAGTTCAAGGTCCAGACCCAGGTACCGAGGAGCAGCTCAGTCAGGACCCTGG
AGATGAGACACGGGCCTTCCAGGAGCAAGCACTACCTGTTCTGCAGGCGGGTCCTGGCCTCCCCGCAGTG
AATCCCAGAGACCAAGAGATGGCAGCTGGGTTCTTTACTGCTGGATCGCAGGGGTTGGGGCCATTTAAAG
ATATGGCCCTGGCCTTCCCTGAGGAGGAGTGGAGGCATGTGACCCCAGCCCAGATAGACTGCTTTGGGGA
GTATGTGGAACCGCAGGACTGCAGGGTCTCTCCAGGCGGTGGGAGCAAGGAAAAGGAGGCAAAACCCCCA
CAGGAAGACCTGAAAGGGGCGCTGGTGGCACTGACATCAGAGAGGTTTGGGGAAGCCTCTCTCCAGGGCC
CTGGGCTCGGAAGGGTCTGTGAGCAGGAGCCTGGTGGCCCTGCAGGCAGTGCGCCTGGGCTTCCTCCTCC
CCAGCACGGTGCCATCCCCCTGCCTGACGAAGTCAAAACCCACAGCTCCTTCTGGAAGCCTTTCCAGTGC
CCTGAGTGTGGGAAAGGATTCAGTCGGAGCTCCAATCTCGTCAGGCACCAGCGAACCCACGAAGAGAAGT
CTTATGGCTGTGTGGAGTGTGGGAAGGGCTTTACCCTGAGAGAATACCTGATGAAGCACCAGAGAACCCA
CCTGGGAAAGAGGCCCTACGTGTGCAGCGAGTGCTGGAAAACCTTCAGCCAGAGACACCACCTGGAGGTG
CACCAGCGCAGCCACACTGGGGAGAAGCCCTACAAGTGCGGGGACTGCTGGAAGAGCTTCAGCCGCAGGC
AGCACCTGCAGGTGCACCGGAGGACGCACACCGGGGAGAAGCCCTACACCTGCGAGTGTGGCAAGAGCTT
CAGCAGGAATGCCAATCTGGCGGTGCACCGGCGTGCCCACACTGGCGAGAAGCCATATGGGTGCCAGGTG
TGCGGGAAGCGGTTCAGCAAAGGGGAGCGGCTGGTCCGACACCAGAGAATCCATACAGGGGAGAAGCCCT
ACCACTGTCCTGCCTGCGGGCGAAGCTTCAACCAGAGGTCCATCCTCAACCGGCACCAGAAGACCCAGCA
CCGCCAGGAGCCGCTGGTGCAGTAG
