>Addgene plasmid #219251 | SFFV-ZSCAN25-Brd 321 | depositor partial sequence | sequence record 428234 | Barcode sequence
TGTACATGAAGACTAGCGCT
